LOCUS       Exported 8323 bp ds-DNA circular SYN 13-MAY-2021
DEFINITION  3rd generation lentiviral gRNA plasmid targeting human CAMK1G.
ACCESSION   .
VERSION     .
KEYWORDS    CAMK1G gRNA (BRDN0001146460)
SOURCE      synthetic DNA construct
  ORGANISM  synthetic DNA construct
REFERENCE   1 (bases 1 to 8323)
  AUTHORS   Doench JG, Fusi N, Sullender M, Hegde M, Vaimberg EW, Donovan KF,
            Smith I, Tothova Z, Wilen C, Orchard R, Virgin HW, Listgarten J,
            Root DE
  TITLE     Optimized sgRNA design to maximize activity and minimize off-target
            effects of CRISPR-Cas9.
  JOURNAL   Nat Biotechnol. 2016 Jan 18. doi: 10.1038/nbt.3437.
  PUBMED    26780180
REFERENCE   2 (bases 1 to 8323)
  AUTHORS   .
  TITLE     Direct Submission
  JOURNAL   Exported May 13, 2021 from SnapGene Server 1.1.58
            http://www.snapgene.com
FEATURES             Location/Qualifiers
     source          1..8323
                     /organism="synthetic DNA construct"
                     /mol_type="other DNA"
     promoter        87..1265
                     /label=EF-1-alpha promoter
                     /note="strong constitutive promoter for human elongation
                     factor EF-1-alpha"
     intron          318..1256
                     /label=EF-1-alpha intron A
                     /note="intron upstream of the start codon of human
                     EF-1-alpha"
     primer_bind     1213..1233
                     /label=EF1a-F
                     /note="Human elongation factor-1a promoter, forward primer"
     CDS             1278..1877
                     /codon_start=1
                     /gene="pac from Streptomyces alboniger"
                     /product="puromycin N-acetyltransferase"
                     /label=PuroR
                     /note="confers resistance to puromycin"
                     /translation="MTEYKPTVRLATRDDVPRAVRTLAAAFADYPATRHTVDPDRHIER
                     VTELQELFLTRVGLDIGKVWVADDGAAVAVWTTPESVEAGAVFAEIGPRMAELSGSRLA
                     AQQQMEGLLAPHRPKEPAWFLATVGVSPDHQGKGLGSAVVLPGVEAAERAGVPAFLETS
                     APRNLPFYERLGFTVTADVEVPEGPRTWCMTRKPGA"
     primer_bind     complement(1278..1297)
                     /label=Puro-R
                     /note="Puromycin resistance gene, reverse primer. Also
                     called puro-variant-R"
     primer_bind     1774..1794
                     /label=Puro-F
                     /note="Puromycin resistance gene, forward primer"
     misc_feature    1893..2481
                     /label=WPRE
                     /note="woodchuck hepatitis virus posttranscriptional
                     regulatory element"
     primer_bind     complement(1946..1966)
                     /label=WPRE-R
                     /note="WPRE, reverse primer"
     CDS             complement(2364..2375)
                     /codon_start=1
                     /product="Factor Xa recognition and cleavage site"
                     /label=Factor Xa site
                     /translation="IEGR"
     LTR             2553..2786
                     /label=3' LTR (Delta-U3)
                     /note="self-inactivating 3' long terminal repeat (LTR) from
                     HIV-1"
     polyA_signal    2864..2985
                     /label=SV40 poly(A) signal
                     /note="SV40 polyadenylation signal"
     primer_bind     complement(2901..2920)
                     /label=SV40pA-R
                     /note="SV40 polyA, reverse primer"
     primer_bind     2955..2974
                     /label=EBV-rev
                     /note="SV40 polyA terminator, reverse primer"
     rep_origin      3025..3160
                     /label=SV40 ori
                     /note="SV40 origin of replication"
     primer_bind     3087..3106
                     /label=SV40pro-F
                     /note="SV40 promoter/origin, forward primer"
     primer_bind     complement(3180..3199)
                     /label=T7
                     /note="T7 promoter, forward primer"
     promoter        complement(3181..3199)
                     /label=T7 promoter
                     /note="promoter for bacteriophage T7 RNA polymerase"
     primer_bind     complement(3209..3226)
                     /label=M13 Forward
                     /note="In lacZ gene. Also called M13-F20 or M13 (-21)
                     Forward"
     primer_bind     complement(3209..3225)
                     /label=M13 fwd
                     /note="common sequencing primer, one of multiple similar
                     variants"
     primer_bind     complement(3218..3240)
                     /label=M13/pUC Forward
                     /note="In lacZ gene"
     rep_origin      3367..3822
                     /direction=RIGHT
                     /label=f1 ori
                     /note="f1 bacteriophage origin of replication; arrow
                     indicates direction of (+) strand synthesis"
     primer_bind     complement(3454..3473)
                     /label=F1ori-R
                     /note="F1 origin, reverse primer"
     primer_bind     3664..3685
                     /label=F1ori-F
                     /note="F1 origin, forward primer"
     promoter        3848..3952
                     /gene="bla"
                     /label=AmpR promoter
     CDS             3953..4813
                     /codon_start=1
                     /gene="bla"
                     /product="beta-lactamase"
                     /label=AmpR
                     /note="confers resistance to ampicillin, carbenicillin, and
                     related antibiotics"
                     /translation="MSIQHFRVALIPFFAAFCLPVFAHPETLVKVKDAEDQLGARVGYI
                     ELDLNSGKILESFRPEERFPMMSTFKVLLCGAVLSRIDAGQEQLGRRIHYSQNDLVEYS
                     PVTEKHLTDGMTVRELCSAAITMSDNTAANLLLTTIGGPKELTAFLHNMGDHVTRLDRW
                     EPELNEAIPNDERDTTMPVAMATTLRKLLTGELLTLASRQQLIDWMEADKVAGPLLRSA
                     LPAGWFIADKSGAGERGSRGIIAALGPDGKPSRIVVIYTTGSQATMDERNRQIAEIGAS
                     LIKHW"
     primer_bind     complement(4171..4190)
                     /label=Amp-R
                     /note="Ampicillin resistance gene, reverse primer"
     rep_origin      4984..5572
                     /direction=RIGHT
                     /label=ori
                     /note="high-copy-number ColE1/pMB1/pBR322/pUC origin of
                     replication"
     primer_bind     5473..5492
                     /label=pBR322ori-F
                     /note="pBR322 origin, forward primer"
     primer_bind     5726..5743
                     /label=L4440
                     /note="L4440 vector, forward primer"
     protein_bind    5860..5881
                     /label=CAP binding site
                     /bound_moiety="E. coli catabolite activator protein"
                     /note="CAP binding activates transcription in the presence
                     of cAMP."
     promoter        5896..5926
                     /label=lac promoter
                     /note="promoter for the E. coli lac operon"
     protein_bind    5934..5950
                     /label=lac operator
                     /bound_moiety="lac repressor encoded by lacI"
                     /note="The lac repressor binds to the lac operator to
                     inhibit transcription in E. coli. This inhibition can be
                     relieved by adding lactose or
                     isopropyl-beta-D-thiogalactopyranoside (IPTG)."
     primer_bind     5939..5961
                     /label=M13/pUC Reverse
                     /note="In lacZ gene"
     primer_bind     5958..5974
                     /label=M13 rev
                     /note="common sequencing primer, one of multiple similar
                     variants"
     primer_bind     5958..5974
                     /label=M13 Reverse
                     /note="In lacZ gene. Also called M13-rev"
     primer_bind     5993..6013
                     /label=T3
                     /note="T3 promoter, forward primer"
     promoter        5995..6013
                     /label=T3 promoter
                     /note="promoter for bacteriophage T3 RNA polymerase"
     promoter        6041..6267
                     /label=RSV promoter
                     /note="Rous sarcoma virus enhancer/promoter"
     LTR             6268..6448
                     /label=5' LTR (truncated)
                     /note="truncated 5' long terminal repeat (LTR) from HIV-1"
     misc_feature    6495..6620
                     /label=HIV-1 Psi
                     /note="packaging signal of human immunodeficiency virus
                     type 1"
     misc_feature    7113..7346
                     /label=RRE
                     /note="The Rev response element (RRE) of HIV-1 allows for
                     Rev-dependent mRNA export from the nucleus to the
                     cytoplasm."
     CDS             7531..7575
                     /codon_start=1
                     /product="antigenic peptide corresponding to amino acids
                     655 to 669 of the HIV envelope protein gp41 (Lutje Hulsik
                     et al., 2013)"
                     /label=gp41 peptide
                     /note="recognized by the 2H10 single-chain llama nanobody"
                     /translation="KNEQELLELDKWASL"
     promoter        7753..7993
                     /label=U6 promoter
                     /note="RNA polymerase III promoter for human U6 snRNA"
     primer_bind     7753..7773
                     /label=hU6-F
                     /note="Human U6 promoter, forward primer"
     primer_bind     7924..7943
                     /label=LKO.1 5'
                     /note="Human U6 promoter, forward primer"
     misc_RNA        8023..8098
                     /label=gRNA scaffold
                     /note="guide RNA scaffold for the Streptococcus pyogenes
                     CRISPR/Cas9 system"
     misc_feature    8154..8271
                     /label=cPPT/CTS
                     /note="central polypurine tract and central termination
                     sequence of HIV-1"
ORIGIN
        1 cccgggtgca aagatggata aagttttaaa cagagaggaa tctttgcagc taatggacct
       61 tctaggtctt gaaaggagtg ggaattggct ccggtgcccg tcagtgggca gagcgcacat
      121 cgcccacagt ccccgagaag ttggggggag gggtcggcaa ttgatccggt gcctagagaa
      181 ggtggcgcgg ggtaaactgg gaaagtgatg tcgtgtactg gctccgcctt tttcccgagg
      241 gtgggggaga accgtatata agtgcagtag tcgccgtgaa cgttcttttt cgcaacgggt
      301 ttgccgccag aacacaggta agtgccgtgt gtggttcccg cgggcctggc ctctttacgg
      361 gttatggccc ttgcgtgcct tgaattactt ccacctggct gcagtacgtg attcttgatc
      421 ccgagcttcg ggttggaagt gggtgggaga gttcgaggcc ttgcgcttaa ggagcccctt
      481 cgcctcgtgc ttgagttgag gcctggcctg ggcgctgggg ccgccgcgtg cgaatctggt
      541 ggcaccttcg cgcctgtctc gctgctttcg ataagtctct agccatttaa aatttttgat
      601 gacctgctgc gacgcttttt ttctggcaag atagtcttgt aaatgcgggc caagatctgc
      661 acactggtat ttcggttttt ggggccgcgg gcggcgacgg ggcccgtgcg tcccagcgca
      721 catgttcggc gaggcggggc ctgcgagcgc ggccaccgag aatcggacgg gggtagtctc
      781 aagctggccg gcctgctctg gtgcctggcc tcgcgccgcc gtgtatcgcc ccgccctggg
      841 cggcaaggct ggcccggtcg gcaccagttg cgtgagcgga aagatggccg cttcccggcc
      901 ctgctgcagg gagctcaaaa tggaggacgc ggcgctcggg agagcgggcg ggtgagtcac
      961 ccacacaaag gaaaagggcc tttccgtcct cagccgtcgc ttcatgtgac tccacggagt
     1021 accgggcgcc gtccaggcac ctcgattagt tctcgagctt ttggagtacg tcgtctttag
     1081 gttgggggga ggggttttat gcgatggagt ttccccacac tgagtgggtg gagactgaag
     1141 ttaggccagc ttggcacttg atgtaattct ccttggaatt tgcccttttt gagtttggat
     1201 cttggttcat tctcaagcct cagacagtgg ttcaaagttt ttttcttcca tttcaggtgt
     1261 cgtgacgtac ggccaccatg accgagtaca agcccacggt gcgcctcgcc acccgcgacg
     1321 acgtccccag ggccgtacgc accctcgccg ccgcgttcgc cgactacccc gccacgcgcc
     1381 acaccgtcga tccggaccgc cacatcgagc gggtcaccga gctgcaagaa ctcttcctca
     1441 cgcgcgtcgg gctcgacatc ggcaaggtgt gggtcgcgga cgacggcgcc gccgtggcgg
     1501 tctggaccac gccggagagc gtcgaagcgg gggcggtgtt cgccgagatc ggcccgcgca
     1561 tggccgagtt gagcggttcc cggctggccg cgcagcaaca gatggaaggc ctcctggcgc
     1621 cgcaccggcc caaggagccc gcgtggttcc tggccaccgt cggagtctcg cccgaccacc
     1681 agggcaaggg tctgggcagc gccgtcgtgc tccccggagt ggaggcggcc gagcgcgccg
     1741 gggtgcccgc cttcctggag acctccgcgc cccgcaacct ccccttctac gagcggctcg
     1801 gcttcaccgt caccgccgac gtcgaggtgc ccgaaggacc gcgcacctgg tgcatgaccc
     1861 gcaagcccgg tgcctgaacg cgttaagtcg acaatcaacc tctggattac aaaatttgtg
     1921 aaagattgac tggtattctt aactatgttg ctccttttac gctatgtgga tacgctgctt
     1981 taatgccttt gtatcatgct attgcttccc gtatggcttt cattttctcc tccttgtata
     2041 aatcctggtt gctgtctctt tatgaggagt tgtggcccgt tgtcaggcaa cgtggcgtgg
     2101 tgtgcactgt gtttgctgac gcaaccccca ctggttgggg cattgccacc acctgtcagc
     2161 tcctttccgg gactttcgct ttccccctcc ctattgccac ggcggaactc atcgccgcct
     2221 gccttgcccg ctgctggaca ggggctcggc tgttgggcac tgacaattcc gtggtgttgt
     2281 cggggaaatc atcgtccttt ccttggctgc tcgcctgtgt tgccacctgg attctgcgcg
     2341 ggacgtcctt ctgctacgtc ccttcggccc tcaatccagc ggaccttcct tcccgcggcc
     2401 tgctgccggc tctgcggcct cttccgcgtc ttcgccttcg ccctcagacg agtcggatct
     2461 ccctttgggc cgcctccccg cgtcgacttt aagaccaatg acttacaagg cagctgtaga
     2521 tcttagccac tttttaaaag aaaagggggg actggaaggg ctaattcact cccaacgaag
     2581 acaagatctg ctttttgctt gtactgggtc tctctggtta gaccagatct gagcctggga
     2641 gctctctggc taactaggga acccactgct taagcctcaa taaagcttgc cttgagtgct
     2701 tcaagtagtg tgtgcccgtc tgttgtgtga ctctggtaac tagagatccc tcagaccctt
     2761 ttagtcagtg tggaaaatct ctagcagtac gtatagtagt tcatgtcatc ttattattca
     2821 gtatttataa cttgcaaaga aatgaatatc agagagtgag aggaacttgt ttattgcagc
     2881 ttataatggt tacaaataaa gcaatagcat cacaaatttc acaaataaag catttttttc
     2941 actgcattct agttgtggtt tgtccaaact catcaatgta tcttatcatg tctggctcta
     3001 gctatcccgc ccctaactcc gcccatcccg cccctaactc cgcccagttc cgcccattct
     3061 ccgccccatg gctgactaat tttttttatt tatgcagagg ccgaggccgc ctcggcctct
     3121 gagctattcc agaagtagtg aggaggcttt tttggaggcc tagggacgta cccaattcgc
     3181 cctatagtga gtcgtattac gcgcgctcac tggccgtcgt tttacaacgt cgtgactggg
     3241 aaaaccctgg cgttacccaa cttaatcgcc ttgcagcaca tccccctttc gccagctggc
     3301 gtaatagcga agaggcccgc accgatcgcc cttcccaaca gttgcgcagc ctgaatggcg
     3361 aatgggnnnn nnnnnnnnnn nnnnnnnnnn nnnnnnnnnn nnnnnnnnnn nnnnnnnnnn
     3421 nnnnnnnnnn nnnnnnnnnn nnnnnnnnnn nnnnnnnnnn nnnnnnnnnn nnnnnnnnnn
     3481 nnnnnnnnnn cnnnnnnnnn nnnnnnnnnn nnnnnnnnnn nnnnnnnnnn nnnnnnnnnn
     3541 nnnnnnnnnn nnnnnnnnnn nnnnnnnnnn nnnnnnnnnn nnannnnnnn nnnnnnnnnn
     3601 nnnnnnnnnn nnnnnnnnnn nnnnnnnnnn nncctttgac gttggagtcc acgttcttta
     3661 atagtggact cttgttccaa actggaacaa cactcaaccc tatctcggtc tattcttttg
     3721 atttataagg gattttgccg atttcggcct attggttaaa aaatgagctg atttaacaaa
     3781 aatttaacgc gaattttaac aaaatattaa cgcttacaat ttaggtggca cttttcgggg
     3841 aaatgtgcgc ggaaccccta tttgtttatt tttctaaata cattcaaata tgtatccgct
     3901 catgagacaa taaccctgat aaatgcttca ataatattga aaaaggaaga gtatgagtat
     3961 tcaacatttc cgtgtcgccc ttattccctt ttttgcggca ttttgccttc ctgtttttgc
     4021 tcacccagaa acgctggtga aagtaaaaga tgctgaagat cagttgggtg cacgagtggg
     4081 ttacatcgaa ctggatctca acagcggtaa gatccttgag agttttcgcc ccgaagaacg
     4141 ttttccaatg atgagcactt ttaaagttct gctatgtggc gcggtattat cccgtattga
     4201 cgccgggcaa gagcaactcg gtcgccgcat acactattct cagaatgact tggttgagta
     4261 ctcaccagtc acagaaaagc atcttacgga tggcatgaca gtaagagaat tatgcagtgc
     4321 tgccataacc atgagtgata acactgcggc caacttactt ctgacaacga tcggaggacc
     4381 gaaggagcta accgcttttt tgcacaacat gggggatcat gtaactcgcc ttgatcgttg
     4441 ggaaccggag ctgaatgaag ccataccaaa cgacgagcgt gacaccacga tgcctgtagc
     4501 aatggcaaca acgttgcgca aactattaac tggcgaacta cttactctag cttcccggca
     4561 acaattaata gactggatgg aggcggataa agttgcagga ccacttctgc gctcggccct
     4621 tccggctggc tggtttattg ctgataaatc tggagccggt gagcgtgggt ctcgcggtat
     4681 cattgcagca ctggggccag atggtaagcc ctcccgtatc gtagttatct acacgacggg
     4741 gagtcaggca actatggatg aacgaaatag acagatcgct gagataggtg cctcactgat
     4801 taagcattgg taactgtcag accaagttta ctcatatata ctttagattg atttaaaact
     4861 tcatttttaa tttaaaagga tctaggtgaa gatccttttt gataatctca tgaccaaaat
     4921 cccttaacgt gagttttcgt tccactgagc gtcagacccc gtagaaaaga tcaaaggatc
     4981 ttcttgagat cctttttttc tgcgcgtaat ctgctgcttg caaacaaaaa aaccaccgct
     5041 accagcggtg gtttgtttgc cggatcaaga gctaccaact ctttttccga aggtaactgg
     5101 cttcagcaga gcgcagatac caaatactgt tcttctagtg tagccgtagt taggccacca
     5161 cttcaagaac tctgtagcac cgcctacata cctcgctctg ctaatcctgt taccagtggc
     5221 tgctgccagt ggcgataagt cgtgtcttac cgggttggac tcaagacgat agttaccgga
     5281 taaggcgcag cggtcgggct gaacgggggg ttcgtgcaca cagcccagct tggagcgaac
     5341 gacctacacc gaactgagat acctacagcg tgagctatga gaaagcgcca cgcttcccga
     5401 agggagaaag gcggacaggt atccggtaag cggcagggtc ggaacaggag agcgcacgag
     5461 ggagcttcca gggggaaacg cctggtatct ttatagtcct gtcgggtttc gccacctctg
     5521 acttgagcgt cgatttttgt gatgctcgtc aggggggcgg agcctatgga aaaacgccag
     5581 caacgcggcc tttttacggt tcctggcctt ttgctggcct tttgctcaca tgttctttcc
     5641 tgcgttatcc cctgattctg tggataaccg tattaccgcc tttgagtgag ctgataccgc
     5701 tcgccgcagc cgaacgaccg agcgcagcga gtcagtgagc gaggaagcgg aagagcgccc
     5761 aatacgcaaa ccgcctctcc ccgcgcgttg gccgattcat taatgcagct ggcacgacag
     5821 gtttcccgac tggaaagcgg gcagtgagcg caacgcaatt aatgtgagtt agctcactca
     5881 ttaggcaccc caggctttac actttatgct tccggctcgt atgttgtgtg gaattgtgag
     5941 cggataacaa tttcacacag gaaacagcta tgaccatgat tacgccaagc gcgcaattaa
     6001 ccctcactaa agggaacaaa agctggagct gcaagcttaa tgtagtctta tgcaatactc
     6061 ttgtagtctt gcaacatggt aacgatgagt tagcaacatg ccttacaagg agagaaaaag
     6121 caccgtgcat gccgattggt ggaagtaagg tggtacgatc gtgccttatt aggaaggcaa
     6181 cagacgggtc tgacatggat tggacgaacc actgaattgc cgcattgcag agatattgta
     6241 tttaagtgcc tagctcgata cataaacggg tctctctggt tagaccagat ctgagcctgg
     6301 gagctctctg gctaactagg gaacccactg cttaagcctc aataaagctt gccttgagtg
     6361 cttcaagtag tgtgtgcccg tctgttgtgt gactctggta actagagatc cctcagaccc
     6421 ttttagtcag tgtggaaaat ctctagcagt ggcgcccgaa cagggacttg aaagcgaaag
     6481 ggaaaccaga ggagctctct cgacgcagga ctcggcttgc tgaagcgcgc acggcaagag
     6541 gcgaggggcg gcgactggtg agtacgccaa aaattttgac tagcggaggc tagaaggaga
     6601 gagatgggtg cgagagcgtc agtattaagc gggggagaat tagatcgcga tgggaaaaaa
     6661 ttcggttaag gccaggggga aagaaaaaat ataaattaaa acatatagta tgggcaagca
     6721 gggagctaga acgattcgca gttaatcctg gcctgttaga aacatcagaa ggctgtagac
     6781 aaatactggg acagctacaa ccatcccttc agacaggatc agaagaactt agatcattat
     6841 ataatacagt agcaaccctc tattgtgtgc atcaaaggat agagataaaa gacaccaagg
     6901 aagctttaga caagatagag gaagagcaaa acaaaagtaa gaccaccgca cagcaagcgg
     6961 ccgctgatct tcagacctgg aggaggagat atgagggaca attggagaag tgaattatat
     7021 aaatataaag tagtaaaaat tgaaccatta ggagtagcac ccaccaaggc aaagagaaga
     7081 gtggtgcaga gagaaaaaag agcagtggga ataggagctt tgttccttgg gttcttggga
     7141 gcagcaggaa gcactatggg cgcagcgtca atgacgctga cggtacaggc cagacaatta
     7201 ttgtctggta tagtgcagca gcagaacaat ttgctgaggg ctattgaggc gcaacagcat
     7261 ctgttgcaac tcacagtctg gggcatcaag cagctccagg caagaatcct ggctgtggaa
     7321 agatacctaa aggatcaaca gctcctgggg atttggggtt gctctggaaa actcatttgc
     7381 accactgctg tgccttggaa tgctagttgg agtaataaat ctctggaaca gatttggaat
     7441 cacacgacct ggatggagtg ggacagagaa attaacaatt acacaagctt aatacactcc
     7501 ttaattgaag aatcgcaaaa ccagcaagaa aagaatgaac aagaattatt ggaattagat
     7561 aaatgggcaa gtttgtggaa ttggtttaac ataacaaatt ggctgtggta tataaaatta
     7621 ttcataatga tagtaggagg cttggtaggt ttaagaatag tttttgctgt actttctata
     7681 gtgaatagag ttaggcaggg atattcacca ttatcgtttc agacccacct cccaaccccg
     7741 aggggaccca gagagggcct atttcccatg attccttcat atttgcatat acgatacaag
     7801 gctgttagag agataattag aattaatttg actgtaaaca caaagatatt agtacaaaat
     7861 acgtgacgta gaaagtaata atttcttggg tagtttgcag ttttaaaatt atgttttaaa
     7921 atggactatc atatgcttac cgtaacttga aagtatttcg atttcttggc tttatatatc
     7981 ttgtggaaag gacgaaacac cgagcgtcta ctcacaatat gtgttttaga gctagaaata
     8041 gcaagttaaa ataaggctag tccgttatca acttgaaaaa gtggcaccga gtcggtgctt
     8101 ttttaagctt ggcgtaacta gatcttgaga caaatggcag tattcatcca caattttaaa
     8161 agaaaagggg ggattggggg gtacagtgca ggggaaagaa tagtagacat aatagcaaca
     8221 gacatacaaa ctaaagaatt acaaaaacaa attacaaaaa ttcaaaattt tcgggtttat
     8281 tacagggaca gcagagatcc actttggcgc cggctcgagg ggg
//
