[The description below was written by a language model from this plasmid's Addgene catalogue record and the feature table of its GenBank file.]
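Description:
CAMK1G gRNA (BRDN0001146460) is a third-generation lentiviral CRISPR guide RNA plasmid of 8,323 bp built on the lentiGuide-Puro backbone. It carries a single guide designed against the human CAMK1G gene (also known as CLICK3/CLICKIII or VWS1). It is propagated in E. coli through a high-copy ColE1/pUC-type origin with ampicillin selection from the beta-lactamase gene. The backbone also contains an f1 origin, an SV40 origin and poly(A) signal, and lac, T7 and T3 promoter remnants that play no part in the payload.

The lentiviral transfer cassette starts with an RSV promoter fused to a truncated HIV-1 5' LTR, which makes genomic RNA production Tat-independent. It is followed by the Psi packaging signal and the Rev response element for packaging and nuclear export of the viral RNA. The cassette ends in a U3-deleted, self-inactivating 3' LTR. Between the LTRs, a human U6 RNA polymerase III promoter drives the CAMK1G-specific spacer joined to the Streptococcus pyogenes Cas9 guide scaffold. A cPPT/CTS element lies downstream of this unit. A separate EF-1-alpha promoter, including its intron A, expresses puromycin N-acetyltransferase so that transduced mammalian cells can be selected. A WPRE follows to enhance transcript expression.

The plasmid does not encode Cas9, so it must be paired with a separate Cas9 lentivector or used in cells that already express Cas9. It belongs to a human kinome guide collection associated with work on optimised sgRNA design. It is intended for Cas9-directed targeting, typically knockout, of CAMK1G in human cells.
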