Addgene plasmid #75986: CAMK1G gRNA (BRDN0001146460)
Purpose: 3rd generation lentiviral gRNA plasmid targeting human CAMK1G
Depositing lab: John Doench & David Root. Depositing organization: Broad Institute. Publication: Optimized sgRNA design to maximize activity and minimize off-target effects of CRISPR-Cas9. Doench JG, Fusi N, Sullender M, Hegde M, Vaimberg EW, Donovan KF, Smith I, Tothova Z, Wilen C, Orchard R, Virgin HW, Listgarten J, Root DE. Nat Biotechnol. 2016 Jan 18. doi: 10.1038/nbt.3437. PubMed 26780180.
Backbone
  Vector backbone: lentiGuide-Puro
  Backbone manufacturer: Zhang Lab (Addgene plasmid # 52963)
  Vector type: Mammalian Expression, Lentiviral, CRISPR
  Selectable markers: Puromycin
Growth in bacteria
  Bacterial resistance: Ampicillin, 100 μg/mL
  Growth temperature: 37°C
  Growth strain: DH5alpha
  Copy number: High Copy
Gene/Insert
  Gene/Insert name: CAMK1G (alt names: CAMK1G; NM_020439.2)
  gRNA/shRNA sequence: AGCGTCTACTCACAATATGT
  Species: H. sapiens (human)
  Entrez Gene: CAMK1G (a.k.a. CLICK3, CLICKIII, VWS1)
  Promoter: hU6
  Cloning method: Unknown
  Sequencing primers: 5′ U6-F; 3′ pS2-R
Terms and licenses: Academic/Nonprofit Terms; Industry Terms: Not Available to Industry
Depositor comments: The gRNA was designed to target the following Genbank reference sequence(s): NM_020439.2. Note that this plasmid does NOT contain Cas9. It should be used in conjunction with lentiCas9-Blast (Addgene #52962) or otherwise with cell lines already expressing Cas9. Browse the full kinome gRNA library at http://www.addgene.org/pooled-library/broadgpp-human-kinome/ or visit http://www.broadinstitute.org/rnai/public/ for detailed protocols and information.
How to cite: CAMK1G gRNA (BRDN0001146460) was a gift from John Doench & David Root (Addgene plasmid # 75986 ; http://n2t.net/addgene:75986 ; RRID:Addgene_75986)
