>Addgene plasmid #75986 | CAMK1G gRNA (BRDN0001146460) | depositor partial sequence | sequence record 143446 | Target Sequence
AGCGTCTACTCACAATATGT
