>Addgene plasmid #75986 | CAMK1G gRNA (BRDN0001146460) | addgene partial sequence | sequence record 184959 | hU6-F
CGTGACGTAGAAAGTAATAATTTCTTGGGTAGTTTGCAGTTTTAAAATTATGTTTTAAAATGGACTATCA
TATGCTTACCGTAACTTGAAAGTATTTCGATTTCTTGGCTTTATATATCTTGTGGAAAGGACGAAACACC
GAGCGTCTACTCACAATATGTGTTTTAGAGCTAGAAATAGCAAGTTAAAATAAGGCTAGTCCGTTATCAA
CTTGAAAAAGTGGCACCGAGTCGGTGCTTTTTTAAGCTTGGCGTAACTAGATCTTGAGACAAATGGCAGT
ATTCATCCACAATTTTAAAAGAAAAGGGGGGATTGGGGGGTACAGTGCAGGGGAAAGAATAGTAGACATA
ATAGCAACAGACATACAAACTAAAGAATTACAAAAACAAATTACAAAAATTCAAAATTTTCGGGTTTATT
ACAGGGACAGCAGAGATCCACTTTGGCGCCGGCTCGAGGGGGCCCGGGTGCAAAGATGGATAAAGTTTTA
AACAGAGAGGAATCTTTGCAGCTAATGGACCTTCTAGGTCTTGAAAGGAGTGGNAATTGGCTCCGGTGCC
CGTCAGTGGG
